>Addgene plasmid #100754 | Myc-BNIP3-delta TM | addgene full sequence | sequence record 193038 | Addgene NGS Result
CGCGTTGACATTGATTATTGACTAGTTATTAATAGTAATCAATTACGGGGTCATTAGTTCATAGCCCATA
TATGGAGTTCCGCGTTACATAACTTACGGTAAATGGCCCGCCTGGCTGACCGCCCAACGACCCCCGCCCA
TTGACGTCAATAATGACGTATGTTCCCATAGTAACGCCAATAGGGACTTTCCATTGACGTCAATGGGTGG
AGTATTTACGGTAAACTGCCCACTTGGCAGTACATCAAGTGTATCATATGCCAAGTACGCCCCCTATTGA
CGTCAATGACGGTAAATGGCCCGCCTGGCATTATGCCCAGTACATGACCTTATGGGACTTTCCTACTTGG
CAGTACATCTACGTATTAGTCATCGCTATTACCATGGTGATGCGGTTTTGGCAGTACATCAATGGGCGTG
GATAGCGGTTTGACTCACGGGGATTTCCAAGTCTCCACCCCATTGACGTCAATGGGAGTTTGTTTTGGCA
CCAAAATCAACGGGACTTTCCAAAATGTCGTAACAACTCCGCCCCATTGACGCAAATGGGCGGTAGGCGT
GTACGGTGGGAGGTCTATATAAGCAGAGCTCTCTGGCTAACTAGAGAACCCACTGCTTACTGGCTTATCG
AAATTAATACGACTCACTATAGGGAGACCCAAGCTTGGTACCATGGAGCAGAAGCTGATCTCCGAGGAGG
ACCTGGGATCCATCGATGTCGACGAATTCATGTCGCAGAGCGGGGAGGAGAACCTGCAGGGCTCCTGGGT
AGAACTGCACTTCAGCAATGGCAATGGGAGCAGCGTTCCAGCCTCCGTCTCTATTTATAATGGTGACATG
GAAAAAATACTGTTGGATGCCCAGCATGAATCTGGACGAAGTAGCTCCAAGAGTTCTCACTGTGACAGCC
CACCTCGCTCCCAGACACCACAAGATACCAACAGAGCTGAAATAGACAGCCACAGCTTTGGCGAGAAAAA
CAGCACTCTGTCTGAGGAAGATTATATTGAGAGAAGAAGAGAAGTTGAAAGTATCCTGAAGAAAAACTCA
GATTGGATATGGGATTGGTCAAGTCGACCAGAAAATATTCCCCCCAAGGAGTTCCTTTTTAAACACCCGA
AGCGCACAGCTACTCTCAGCATGAGAAACACAAGCGTTATGAAGAAAGGGGGAATTTTCTCAGCAGACTT
TTGACTCGAGCATGCATCTAGAGGGCCCTATTCTATAGTGTCACCTAAATGCTAGAGCTCGCTGATCAGC
CTCGACTGTGCCTTCTAGTTGCCAGCCATCTGTTGTTTGCCCCTCCCCCGTGCCTTCCTTGACCCTGGAA
GGTGCCACTCCCACTGTCCTTTCCTAATAAAATGAGGAAATTGCATCGCATTGTCTGAGTAGGTGTCATT
CTATTCTGGGGGGTGGGGTGGGGCAGGACAGCAAGGGGGAGGATTGGGAAGACAATAGCAGGCATGCTGG
GGATGCGGTGGGCTCTATGGCTTCTGAGGCGGAAAGAACCAGCTGGGGCTCTAGGGGGTATCCCC
[124 nt withheld, positions 1536-1659]
C
[91 nt withheld, positions 1661-1751]
A
[49 nt withheld, positions 1753-1801]
CCTTTGACGTTGGAGTCCACGTTCTTT
[37 nt withheld, positions 1829-1865]
ACCCTATCTCGGTCTATTCTTTTGATTTATAAGGGATTTTGCCGATTTCGGCCTATTGGTTAAAAAATGA
GCTGATTTAACAAAAATTTAACGCGAATTAATTCTGTGGAATGTGTGTCAGTTAGGGTGTGGAAAGTCCC
CAGGCTCCCCAGCAGGCAGAAGTATGCAAAGCATGCATCTCAATTAGTCAGCAACCAGGTGTGGAAAGTC
CCCAGGCTCCCCAGCAGGCAGAAGTATGCAAAGCATGCATCTCAATTAGTCAGCAACCATAGTCCCGCCC
CTAACTCCGCCCATCCCGCCCCTAACTCCGCCCAGTTCCGCCCATTCTCCGCCCCATGGCTGACTAATTT
TTTTTATTTATGCAGAGGCCGAGGCCGCCTCTGCCTCTGAGCTATTCCAGAAGTAGTGAGGAGGCTTTTT
TGGAGGCCTAGGCTTTTGCAAAAAGCTCCCGGGAGCTTGTATATCCATTTTCGGATCTGATCAAGAGACA
GGATGAGGATCGTTTCGCATGATTGAACAAGATGGATTGCACGCAGGTTCTCCGGCCGCTTGGGTGGAGA
GGCTATTCGGCTATGACTGGGCACAACAGACAATCGGCTGCTCTGATGCCGCCGTGTTCCGGCTGTCAGC
GCAGGGGCGCCCGGTTCTTTTTGTCAAGACCGACCTGTCCGGTGCCCTGAATGAACTGCAGGACGAGGCA
GCGCGGCTATCGTGGCTGGCCACGACGGGCGTTCCTTGCGCAGCTGTGCTCGACGTTGTCACTGAAGCGG
GAAGGGACTGGCTGCTATTGGGCGAAGTGCCGGGGCAGGATCTCCTGTCATCTCACCTTGCTCCTGCCGA
GAAAGTATCCATCATGGCTGATGCAATGCGGCGGCTGCATACGCTTGATCCGGCTACCTGCCCATTCGAC
CACCAAGCGAAACATCGCATCGAGCGAGCACGTACTCGGATGGAAGCCGGTCTTGTCGATCAGGATGATC
TGGACGAAGAGCATCAGGGGCTCGCGCCAGCCGAACTGTTCGCCAGGCTCAAGGCGCGCATGCCCGACGG
CGAGGATCTCGTCGTGACCCATGGCGATGCCTGCTTGCCGAATATCATGGTGGAAAATGGCCGCTTTTCT
GGATTCATCGACTGTGGCCGGCTGGGTGTGGCGGACCGCTATCAGGACATAGCGTTGGCTACCCGTGATA
TTGCTGAAGAGCTTGGCGGCGAATGGGCTGACCGCTTCCTCGTGCTTTACGGTATCGCCGCTCCCGATTC
GCAGCGCATCGCCTTCTATCGCCTTCTTGACGAGTTCTTCTGAGCGGGACTCTGGGGTTCGAAATGACCG
ACCAAGCGACGCCCAACCTGCCATCACGAGATTTCGATTCCACCGCCGCCTTCTATGAAAGGTTGGGCTT
CGGAATCGTTTTCCGGGACGCCGGCTGGATGATCCTCCAGCGCGGGGATCTCATGCTGGAGTTCTTCGCC
CACCCCAACTTGTTTATTGCAGCTTATAATGGTTACAAATAAAGCAATAGCATCACAAATTTCACAAATA
AAGCATTTTTTTCACTGCATTCTAGTTGTGGTTTGTCCAAACTCATCAATGTATCTTATCATGTCTGTAT
ACCGTCGACCTCTAGCTAGAGCTTGGCGTAATCATGGTCATAGCTGTTTCCTGTGTGAAATTGTTATCCG
CTCACAATTCCACACAACATACGAGCCGGAAGCATAAAGTGTAAAGCCTGGGGTGCCTAATGAGTGAGCT
AACTCACATTAATTGCGTTGCGCTCACTGCCCGCTTTCCAGTCGGGAAACCTGTCGTGCCAGCTGCATTA
ATGAATCGGCCAACGCGCGGGGAGAGGCGGTTTGCGTATTGGGCGCTCTTCCGCTTCCTCGCTCACTGAC
TCGCTGCGCTCGGTCGTTCGGCTGCGGCGAGCGGTATCAGCTCACTCAAAGGCGGTAATACGGTTATCCA
CAGAATCAGGGGATAACGCAGGAAAGAACATGTGAGCAAAAGGCCAGCAAAAGGCCAGGAACCGTAAAAA
GGCCGCGTTGCTGGCGTTTTTCCATAGGCTCCGCCCCCCTGACGAGCATCACAAAAATCGACGCTCAAGT
CAGAGGTGGCGAAACCCGACAGGACTATAAAGATACCAGGCGTTTCCCCCTGGAAGCTCCCTCGTGCGCT
CTCCTGTTCCGACCCTGCCGCTTACCGGATACCTGTCCGCCTTTCTCCCTTCGGGAAGCGTGGCGCTTTC
TCATAGCTCACGCTGTAGGTATCTCAGTTCGGTGTAGGTCGTTCGCTCCAAGCTGGGCTGTGTGCACGAA
CCCCCCGTTCAGCCCGACCGCTGCGCCTTATCCGGTAACTATCGTCTTGAGTCCAACCCGGTAAGACACG
ACTTATCGCCACTGGCAGCAGCCACTGGTAACAGGATTAGCAGAGCGAGGTATGTAGGCGGTGCTACAGA
GTTCTTGAAGTGGTGGCCTAACTACGGCTACACTAGAAGAACAGTATTTGGTATCTGCGCTCTGCTGAAG
CCAGTTACCTTCGGAAAAAGAGTTGGTAGCTCTTGATCCGGCAAACAAACCACCGCTGGTAGCGGTGGTT
TTTTTGTTTGCAAGCAGCAGATTACGCGCAGAAAAAAAGGATCTCAAGAAGATCCTTTGATCTTTTCTAC
GGGGTCTGACGCTCAGTGGAACGAAAACTCACGTTAAGGGATTTTGGTCATGAGATTATCAAAAAGGATC
TTCACCTAGATCCTTTTAAATTAAAAATGAAGTTTTAAATCAATCTAAAGTATATATGAGTAAACTTGGT
CTGACAGTTACCAATGCTTAATCAGTGAGGCACCTATCTCAGCGATCTGTCTATTTCGTTCATCCATAGT
TGCCTGACTCCCCGTCGTGTAGATAACTACGATACGGGAGGGCTTACCATCTGGCCCCAGTGCTGCAATG
ATACCGCGAGACCCACGCTCACCGGCTCCAGATTTATCAGCAATAAACCAGCCAGCCGGAAGGGCCGAGC
GCAGAAGTGGTCCTGCAACTTTATCCGCCTCCATCCAGTCTATTAATTGTTGCCGGGAAGCTAGAGTAAG
TAGTTCGCCAGTTAATAGTTTGCGCAACGTTGTTGCCATTGCTACAGGCATCGTGGTGTCACGCTCGTCG
TTTGGTATGGCTTCATTCAGCTCCGGTTCCCAACGATCAAGGCGAGTTACATGATCCCCCATGTTGTGCA
AAAAAGCGGTTAGCTCCTTCGGTCCTCCGATCGTTGTCAGAAGTAAGTTGGCCGCAGTGTTATCACTCAT
GGTTATGGCAGCACTGCATAATTCTCTTACTGTCATGCCATCCGTAAGATGCTTTTCTGTGACTGGTGAG
TACTCAACCAAGTCATTCTGAGAATAGTGTATGCGGCGACCGAGTTGCTCTTGCCCGGCGTCAATACGGG
ATAATACCGCGCCACATAGCAGAACTTTAAAAGTGCTCATCATTGGAAAACGTTCTTCGGGGCGAAAACT
CTCAAGGATCTTACCGCTGTTGAGATCCAGTTCGATGTAACCCACTCGTGCACCCAACTGATCTTCAGCA
TCTTTTACTTTCACCAGCGTTTCTGGGTGAGCAAAAACAGGAAGGCAAAATGCCGCAAAAAAGGGAATAA
GGGCGACACGGAAATGTTGAATACTCATACTCTTCCTTTTTCAATATTATTGAAGCATTTATCAGGGTTA
TTGTCTCATGAGCGGATACATATTTGAATGTATTTAGAAAAATAAACAAATAGGGGTTCCGCGCACATTT
CCCCGAAAAGTGCCACCTGACGTCGACGGATCGGGAGATCTCCCGATCCCCTATGGTGCACTCTCAGTAC
AATCTGCTCTGATGCCGCATAGTTAAGCCAGTATCTGCTCCCTGCTTGTGTGTTGGAGGTCGCTGAGTAG
TGCGCGAGCAAAATTTAAGCTACAACAAGGCAAGGCTTGACCGACAATTGCATGAAGAATCTGCTTAGGG
TTAGGCGTTTTGCGCTGCTTCGCGATGTACGGGCCAGATATA
Features (pLannotate 1.2.2; 21 found; start..end, strand, type, name):
      7..386     +  enhancer       CMV enhancer: human cytomegalovirus immediate early enhancer
    387..590     +  promoter       CMV promoter: human cytomegalovirus (CMV) immediate early promoter
    586..619     +  LTR            5' LTR (truncated) (fragment): truncated 5' long terminal repeat (LTR) from HIV-1
    635..653     +  promoter       T7 promoter: promoter for bacteriophage T7 RNA polymerase
    730..1191    +  CDS            Bnip3 (fragment): BNIP3_MOUSE - Also known as Nip3. Experimental evidence at protein level: Swiss-Prot protein existence level 1. Apoptosis-inducing protein that can overcome BCL2 suppression. May play a role in repartitioning calcium between the two major intracellular calcium stores in association with BCL2 (By similarity). Involved in mitochondrial quality control via its interaction with SPATA18/MIEAP: in response to mitochondrial damage, participates in mitochondrial protein catabolic process (also named MALM) leading to the degradation of damaged proteins inside mitochondria. The physical interaction of S
   1222..1240    -  promoter       SP6 promoter: promoter for bacteriophage SP6 RNA polymerase
   1266..1490    +  polyA_signal   bGH poly(A) signal: bovine growth hormone polyadenylation signal
   1494..1515    +  promoter       SV40 promoter (fragment): SV40 enhancer and early promoter
   1536..1964    +  rep_origin     f1 ori (sequence partly withheld): f1 bacteriophage origin of replication; arrow indicates direction of (+) strand synthesis
   1978..2307    +  promoter       SV40 promoter: SV40 enhancer and early promoter
   2374..3165    +  CDS            neo: KKA2_KLEPN - Also known as kan, nptII. Experimental evidence at protein level: Swiss-Prot protein existence level 1. Resistance to kanamycin, neomycin, paromomycin, ribostamycin, butirosin and gentamicin B. From Klebsiella pneumoniae.
   3189..3347    +  CDS            ble (fragment): BLE_KLEPN - Experimental evidence at protein level: Swiss-Prot protein existence level 1. Binding protein with a strong affinity to the bleomycin family of antibiotics. Binds to CL990; an antimitotic-antibiotic compound. From Klebsiella pneumoniae.
   3342..3463    +  polyA_signal   SV40 poly(A) signal: SV40 polyadenylation signal
   3536..3552    -  protein_bind   lac operator: The lac repressor binds to the lac operator to inhibit transcription in E. coli. This inhibition can be relieved by adding lactose or isopropyl-β-D-thiogalactopyranoside (IPTG). lac repressor encoded by lacI
   3560..3590    -  promoter       lac promoter: promoter for the E. coli lac operon
   3605..3626    -  protein_bind   CAP binding site: CAP binding activates transcription in the presence of cAMP. E. coli catabolite activator protein
   3639..3731    -  CDS            lacI (fragment): lac repressor; lacI; The lac repressor binds to the lac operator to inhibit transcription in E. coli. This inhibition can be relieved by adding lactose or isopropyl-β-D-thiogalactopyranoside (IPTG).
   3914..4502    -  rep_origin     ori: high-copy-number ColE1/pMB1/pBR322/pUC origin of replication
   4673..5533    -  CDS            AmpR: β-lactamase; bla; confers resistance to ampicillin, carbenicillin, and related antibiotics
   5534..5638    -  promoter       AmpR promoter: bla
   5697..5749    -  misc_feature   bom (fragment): basis of mobility region from pBR322
