[The description below was written by a language model from this plasmid's Addgene catalogue record and pLannotate feature annotations shown in this document.]
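Description:
Myc-BNIP3-delta TM is a mammalian expression plasmid built on the pcDNA3.1(+) backbone that encodes a truncated form of mouse BNIP3 (Bnip3, also called Nip3) lacking its transmembrane domain. The roughly 465 bp insert was placed between the EcoRI and XhoI sites, both of which are retained, and carries an N-terminal Myc epitope tag according to the catalogue entry. The automated feature table annotates the Bnip3 fragment but does not separately call the tag. Transcription is driven by the human cytomegalovirus immediate-early enhancer and promoter and terminated by the bovine growth hormone polyadenylation signal. T7 and SP6 promoters flank the cloning region and serve as sequencing primer sites.

In bacteria, the plasmid replicates at high copy from a ColE1/pUC-type origin and is selected with ampicillin through the β-lactamase gene. An f1 origin is also present, which allows single-stranded DNA production. For mammalian cells, an SV40 early promoter drives the neomycin phosphotransferase gene, followed by an SV40 poly(A) signal, which allows selection of stable transfectants with G418. Several short annotations (an HIV-1 LTR fragment, ble, lacI and bom fragments, and the lac promoter/operator elements) are likely backbone remnants or partial matches rather than functional parts of the design.

BNIP3 is a pro-apoptotic protein involved in mitochondrial quality control. The record describes this transmembrane-deleted version as a dominant negative, so the construct is intended for interfering with endogenous BNIP3 function in transfected mammalian cells, with the Myc tag available for detecting the expressed protein.
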