Addgene plasmid #100754: Myc-BNIP3-delta TM
Purpose: Mammalian expression of BNIP3 dominant negative
Depositing lab: Joseph Gordon.
Backbone
  Vector backbone: pcDNA3.1(+)
  Backbone size w/o insert (bp): 5400
  Vector type: Mammalian Expression
Growth in bacteria
  Bacterial resistance: Ampicillin, 100 μg/mL
  Growth temperature: 37°C
  Growth strain: DH5alpha
  Copy number: High Copy
Gene/Insert
  Gene/Insert name: BNIP3-_TM
  Species: M. musculus (mouse)
  Insert size (bp): 465
  Mutation: TM deletion
  Entrez Gene: Bnip3 (a.k.a. Nip3)
  Promoter: CMV
  Tag / fusion protein: Myc (N terminal on insert)
  Cloning method: Restriction Enzyme; 5′ cloning site EcoRI (not destroyed); 3′ cloning site XhoI (not destroyed)
  Sequencing primers: 5′ T7; 3′ Sp6
Terms and licenses: Academic/Nonprofit Terms; Industry Terms: Not Available to Industry
How to cite: Myc-BNIP3-delta TM was a gift from Joseph Gordon (Addgene plasmid # 100754 ; http://n2t.net/addgene:100754 ; RRID:Addgene_100754)
