>Addgene plasmid #100754 | Myc-BNIP3-delta TM | depositor partial sequence | sequence record 189446 | Mouse BNIP3 without TM domain
ATGTCGCAGAGCGGGGAGGAGAACCTGCAGGGCTCCTGGGTAGAACTGCACTTCAGCAATGGCAATGGGA
GCAGCGTTCCAGCCTCCGTCTCTATTTATAATGGTGACATGGAAAAAATACTGTTGGATGCCCAGCATGA
ATCTGGACGAAGTAGCTCCAAGAGTTCTCACTGTGACAGCCCACCTCGCTCCCAGACACCACAAGATACC
AACAGAGCTGAAATAGACAGCCACAGCTTTGGCGAGAAAAACAGCACTCTGTCTGAGGAAGATTATATTG
AGAGAAGAAGAGAAGTTGAAAGTATCCTGAAGAAAAACTCAGATTGGATATGGGATTGGTCAAGTCGACC
AGAAAATATTCCCCCCAAGGAGTTCCTTTTTAAACACCCGAAGCGCACAGCTACTCTCAGCATGAGAAAC
ACAAGCGTTATGAAGAAAGGGGGAATTTTCTCAGCAGACTTTTGA
